>Addgene plasmid #175472 | NF2A-c001 | addgene full sequence | sequence record 353159 | Addgene NGS Result
CTAGAAATAATTTTGTTTAACTTTAAGAAGGAGATATACATATGCACCATCATCATCATCATTCTTCTGG
TGTAGATCTGGGTACCGAGAACCTGTACTTCCAATCCATGGCCGGGGCCATCGCTTCCCGCATGAGCTTC
AGCTCTCTCAAGAGGAAGCAACCCAAGACGTTCACCGTGAGGATCGTCACCATGGACGCCGAGATGGAGT
TCAATTGCGAGATGAAGTGGAAAGGGAAGGACCTCTTTGATTTGGTGTGCCGGACTCTGGGGCTCCGAGA
AACCTGGTTCTTTGGACTGCAGTACACAATCAAGGACACAGTGGCCTGGCTCAAAATAGACAAGAAGGTA
CTGGATCATGATGTTTCAAAGGAAGAACCAGTCACCTTTCACTTCTTGGCCAAATTTTATCCTGAGAATG
CTGAAGAGGAGCTGGTTCAGGAGATCACACAACATTTATTCTTCTTACAGGTAAAGAAGCAGATTTTAGA
TGAAAAGATCTACTGCCCTCCTGAGGCTTCTGTGCTCCTGGCTTCTTACGCCGTCCAGGCCAAGTATGGT
GACTACGACCCCAGTGTTCACAAGCGGGGATTTTTGGCCCAAGAGGAATTGCTTCCAAAAAGGGTAATAA
ATCTGTATCAGATGACTCCGGAAATGTGGGAGGAGAGAATTACTGCTTGGTACGCAGAGCACCGAGGCCG
AGCCAGGGATGAAGCTGAAATGGAATATCTGAAGATAGCTCAGGACCTGGAGATGTACGGTGTGAACTAC
TTTGCAATCCGGAATAAAAAGGGCACAGAGCTGCTGCTTGGAGTGGATGCCCTGGGGCTTCACATTTATG
ACCCTGAGAACAGACTGACCCCCAAGATCTCCTTCCCGTGGAATGAAATCCGAAACATCTCGTACAGTGA
CAAGGAGTTTACTATTAAACCACTGGATAAGAAAATTGATGTCTTCAAGTTTAACTCCTCAAAGCTTCGT
GTTAATAAGCTGATTCTCCAGCTATGTATCGGGAACCATGATCTATTTATGAGGAGAAGGAAAGCCGATT
CTTTGGAAGTTCAGCAGATGAAAGCCCAGGCCAGGGAGGAGAAGGCTAGAAAGCAGATGGAGCGGCAGCG
CTGACAGTAAAGGTGGATACGGATCCGAATTCGAGCTCCGTCGACAAGCTTGCGGCCGCACTCGAGCACC
ACCACCACCACCACTGAGATCCGGCTGCTAACAAAGCCCGAAAGGAAGCTGAGTTGGCTGCTGCCACCGC
TGAGCAATAACTAGCATAACCCCTTGGGGCCTCTAAACGGGTCTTGAGGGGTTTTTTGCTGAAAGGAGGA
ACTATATCCGGATTGGCGAATGGG
[124 nt withheld, positions 1355-1478]
C
[91 nt withheld, positions 1480-1570]
A
[49 nt withheld, positions 1572-1620]
CCTTTGACGTTGGAGTCCACGTTCTTT
[37 nt withheld, positions 1648-1684]
ACCCTATCTCGGTCTATTCTTTTGATTTATAAGGGATTTTGCCGATTTCGGCCTATTGGTTAAAAAATGA
GCTGATTTAACAAAAATTTAACGCGAATTTTAACAAAATATTAACGCTTACAATTTAGGTGGCACTTTTC
GGGGAAATGTGCGCGGAACCCCTATTTGTTTATTTTTCTAAATACATTCAAATATGTATCCGCTCATGAA
TTAATTCTTAGAAAAACTCATCGAGCATCAAATGAAACTGCAATTTATTCATATCAGGATTATCAATACC
ATATTTTTGAAAAAGCCGTTTCTGTAATGAAGGAGAAAACTCACCGAGGCAGTTCCATAGGATGGCAAGA
TCCTGGTATCGGTCTGCGATTCCGACTCGTCCAACATCAATACAACCTATTAATTTCCCCTCGTCAAAAA
TAAGGTTATCAAGTGAGAAATCACCATGAGTGACGACTGAATCCGGTGAGAATGGCAAAAGTTTATGCAT
TTCTTTCCAGACTTGTTCAACAGGCCAGCCATTACGCTCGTCATCAAAATCACTCGCATCAACCAAACCG
TTATTCATTCGTGATTGCGCCTGAGCGAGACGAAATACGCGATCGCTGTTAAAAGGACAATTACAAACAG
GAATCGAATGCAACCGGCGCAGGAACACTGCCAGCGCATCAACAATATTTTCACCTGAATCAGGATATTC
TTCTAATACCTGGAATGCTGTTTTCCCGGGGATCGCAGTGGTGAGTAACCATGCATCATCAGGAGTACGG
ATAAAATGCTTGATGGTCGGAAGAGGCATAAATTCCGTCAGCCAGTTTAGTCTGACCATCTCATCTGTAA
CATCATTGGCAACGCTACCTTTGCCATGTTTCAGAAACAACTCTGGCGCATCGGGCTTCCCATACAATCG
ATAGATTGTCGCACCTGATTGCCCGACATTATCGCGAGCCCATTTATACCCATATAAATCAGCATCCATG
TTGGAATTTAATCGCGGCCTAGAGCAAGACGTTTCCCGTTGAATATGGCTCATAACACCCCTTGTATTAC
TGTTTATGTAAGCAGACAGTTTTATTGTTCATGACCAAAATCCCTTAACGTGAGTTTTCGTTCCACTGAG
CGTCAGACCCCGTAGAAAAGATCAAAGGATCTTCTTGAGATCCTTTTTTTCTGCGCGTAATCTGCTGCTT
GCAAACAAAAAAACCACCGCTACCAGCGGTGGTTTGTTTGCCGGATCAAGAGCTACCAACTCTTTTTCCG
AAGGTAACTGGCTTCAGCAGAGCGCAGATACCAAATACTGTCCTTCTAGTGTAGCCGTAGTTAGGCCACC
ACTTCAAGAACTCTGTAGCACCGCCTACATACCTCGCTCTGCTAATCCTGTTACCAGTGGCTGCTGCCAG
TGGCGATAAGTCGTGTCTTACCGGGTTGGACTCAAGACGATAGTTACCGGATAAGGCGCAGCGGTCGGGC
TGAACGGGGGGTTCGTGCACACAGCCCAGCTTGGAGCGAACGACCTACACCGAACTGAGATACCTACAGC
GTGAGCTATGAGAAAGCGCCACGCTTCCCGAAGGGAGAAAGGCGGACAGGTATCCGGTAAGCGGCAGGGT
CGGAACAGGAGAGCGCACGAGGGAGCTTCCAGGGGGAAACGCCTGGTATCTTTATAGTCCTGTCGGGTTT
CGCCACCTCTGACTTGAGCGTCGATTTTTGTGATGCTCGTCAGGGGGGCGGAGCCTATGGAAAAACGCCA
GCAACGCGGCCTTTTTACGGTTCCTGGCCTTTTGCTGGCCTTTTGCTCACATGTTCTTTCCTGCGTTATC
CCCTGATTCTGTGGATAACCGTATTACCGCCTTTGAGTGAGCTGATACCGCTCGCCGCAGCCGAACGACC
GAGCGCAGCGAGTCAGTGAGCGAGGAAGCGGAAGAGCGCCTGATGCGGTATTTTCTCCTTACGCATCTGT
GCGGTATTTCACACCGCAATGGTGCACTCTCAGTACAATCTGCTCTGATGCCGCATAGTTAAGCCAGTAT
ACACTCCGCTATCGCTACGTGACTGGGTCATGGCTGCGCCCCGACACCCGCCAACACCCGCTGACGCGCC
CTGACGGGCTTGTCTGCTCCCGGCATCCGCTTACAGACAAGCTGTGACCGTCTCCGGGAGCTGCATGTGT
CAGAGGTTTTCACCGTCATCACCGAAACGCGCGAGGCAGCTGCGGTAAAGCTCATCAGCGTGGTCGTGAA
GCGATTCACAGATGTCTGCCTGTTCATCCGCGTCCAGCTCGTTGAGTTTCTCCAGAAGCGTTAATGTCTG
GCTTCTGATAAAGCGGGCCATGTTAAGGGCGGTTTTTTCCTGTTTGGTCACTGATGCCTCCGTGTAAGGG
GGATTTCTGTTCATGGGGGTAATGATACCGATGAAACGAGAGAGGATGCTCACGATACGGGTTACTGATG
ATGAACATGCCCGGTTACTGGAACGTTGTGAGGGTAAACAACTGGCGGTATGGATGCGGCGGGACCAGAG
AAAAATCACTCAGGGTCAATGCCAGCGCTTCGTTAATACAGATGTAGGTGTTCCACAGGGTAGCCAGCAG
CATCCTGCGATGCAGATCCGGAACATAATGGTGCAGGGCGCTGACTTCCGCGTTTCCAGACTTTACGAAA
CACGGAAACCGAAGACCATTCATGTTGTTGCTCAGGTCGCAGACGTTTTGCAGCAGCAGTCGCTTCACGT
TCGCTCGCGTATCGGTGATTCATTCTGCTAACCAGTAAGGCAACCCCGCCAGCCTAGCCGGGTCCTCAAC
GACAGGAGCACGATCATGCGCACCCGTGGGGCCGCCATGCCGGCGATAATGGCCTGCTTCTCGCCGAAAC
GTTTGGTGGCGGGACCAGTGACGAAGGCTTGAGCGAGGGCGTGCAAGATTCCGAATACCGCAAGCGACAG
GCCGATCATCGTCGCGCTCCAGCGAAAGCGGTCCTCGCCGAAAATGACCCAGAGCGCTGCCGGCACCTGT
CCTACGAGTTGCATGATAAAGAAGACAGTCATAAGTGCGGCGACGATAGTCATGCCCCGCGCCCACCGGA
AGGAGCTGACTGGGTTGAAGGCTCTCAAGGGCATCGGTCGAGATCCCGGTGCCTAATGAGTGAGCTAACT
TACATTAATTGCGTTGCGCTCACTGCCCGCTTTCCAGTCGGGAAACCTGTCGTGCCAGCTGCATTAATGA
ATCGGCCAACGCGCGGGGAGAGGCGGTTTGCGTATTGGGCGCCAGGGTGGTTTTTCTTTTCACCAGTGAG
ACGGGCAACAGCTGATTGCCCTTCACCGCCTGGCCCTGAGAGAGTTGCAGCAAGCGGTCCACGCTGGTTT
GCCCCAGCAGGCGAAAATCCTGTTTGATGGTGGTTAACGGCGGGATATAACATGAGCTGTCTTCGGTATC
GTCGTATCCCACTACCGAGATATCCGCACCAACGCGCAGCCCGGACTCGGTAATGGCGCGCATTGCGCCC
AGCGCCATCTGATCGTTGGCAACCAGCATCGCAGTGGGAACGATGCCCTCATTCAGCATTTGCATGGTTT
GTTGAAAACCGGACATGGCACTCCAGTCGCCTTCCCGTTCCGCTATCGGCTGAATTTGATTGCGAGTGAG
ATATTTATGCCAGCCAGCCAGACGCAGACGCGCCGAGACAGAACTTAATGGGCCCGCTAACAGCGCGATT
TGCTGGTGACCCAATGCGACCAGATGCTCCACGCCCAGTCGCGTACCGTCTTCATGGGAGAAAATAATAC
TGTTGATGGGTGTCTGGTCAGAGACATCAAGAAATAACGCCGGAACATTAGTGCAGGCAGCTTCCACAGC
AATGGCATCCTGGTCATCCAGCGGATAGTTAATGATCAGCCCACTGACGCGTTGCGCGAGAAGATTGTGC
ACCGCCGCTTTACAGGCTTCGACGCCGCTTCGTTCTACCATCGACACCACCACGCTGGCACCCAGTTGAT
CGGCGCGAGATTTAATCGCCGCGACAATTTGCGACGGCGCGTGCAGGGCCAGACTGGAGGTGGCAACGCC
AATCAGCAACGACTGTTTGCCCGCCAGTTGTTGTGCCACGCGGTTGGGAATGTAATTCAGCTCCGCCATC
GCCGCTTCCACTTTTTCCCGCGTTTTCGCAGAAACGTGGCTGGCCTGGTTCACCACGCGGGAAACGGTCT
GATAAGAGACACCGGCATACTCTGCGACATCGTATAACGTTACTGGTTTCACATTCACCACCCTGAATTG
ACTCTCTTCCGGGCGCTATCATGCCATACCGCGAAAGGTTTTGCGCCATTCGATGGTGTCCGGGATCTCG
ACGCTCTCCCTTATGCGACTCCTGCATTAGGAAGCAGCCCAGTAGTAGGTTGAGGCCGTTGAGCACCGCC
GCCGCAAGGAATGGTGCATGCAAGGAGATGGCGCCCAACAGTCCCCCGGCCACGGGGCCTGCCACCATAC
CCACGCCGAAACAAGCGCTCATGAGCCCGAAGTGGCGAGCCCGATCTTCCCCATCGGTGATGTCGGCGAT
ATAGGCGCCAGCAACCGCACCTGTGGCGCCGGTGATGCCGGCCACGATGCGTCCGGCGTAGAGGATCGAG
ATCTCGATCCCGCGAAATTAATACGACTCACTATAGGGGAATTGTGAGCGGATAACAATTCCCCT
Features (pLannotate 1.2.2; 19 found; start..end, strand, type, name):
     12..34      +  RBS            RBS: efficient ribosome binding site from bacteriophage T7 gene 10 (Olins and Rangwala, 1989)
    108..1091    +  CDS            NF2 (fragment): MERL_HUMAN - Also known as SCH. Experimental evidence at protein level: Swiss-Prot protein existence level 1. Probable regulator of the Hippo/SWH (Sav/Wts/Hpo) signaling pathway, a signaling pathway that plays a pivotal role in tumor suppression by restricting proliferation and promoting apoptosis. Along with WWC1 can synergistically induce the phosphorylation of LATS1 and LATS2 and can probably function in the regulation of the Hippo/SWH (Sav/Wts/Hpo) signaling pathway. May act as a membrane stabilizing protein. May inhibit PI3 kinase by binding to AGAP2 and impairing its stimulating activity
   1187..1204    +  CDS            9xHis (fragment): 9xHis affinity tag
   1214..1263    +  CDS            SET1 (fragment): solubility-enhancement tag derived from T7 phage gene 10B
   1271..1318    +  terminator     T7 terminator: transcription terminator for bacteriophage T7 RNA polymerase
   1355..1783    +  rep_origin     f1 ori (sequence partly withheld): f1 bacteriophage origin of replication; arrow indicates direction of (+) strand synthesis
   1836..1893    +  promoter       AmpR promoter (fragment): bla
   1902..2717    -  CDS            KanR: aminoglycoside phosphotransferase; aph(3')-Ia; confers resistance to kanamycin in bacteria or G418 (Geneticin®) in eukaryotes
   2839..3427    +  rep_origin     ori: high-copy-number ColE1/pMB1/pBR322/pUC origin of replication
   3613..3752    -  misc_feature   bom: basis of mobility region from pBR322
   3854..4045    -  CDS            rop: Rop protein, which maintains plasmids at low copy number; rop
   4062..4442    +  CDS            YPB1_ECOLX: Protein predicted: Swiss-Prot protein existence level 4. From Escherichia coli.
   4514..4805    -  CDS            TcR (fragment): tetracycline efflux protein; tet; confers resistance to tetracycline
   4820..4841    -  protein_bind   CAP binding site: CAP binding activates transcription in the presence of cAMP. E. coli catabolite activator protein
   4854..5936    -  CDS            lacI: lac repressor; lacI; The lac repressor binds to the lac operator to inhibit transcription in E. coli. This inhibition can be relieved by adding lactose or isopropyl-β-D-thiogalactopyranoside (IPTG).
   5937..6014    -  promoter       lacI promoter: lacI
   6022..6301    -  CDS            TcR (fragment): tetracycline efflux protein; tet; confers resistance to tetracycline
   6323..6341    +  promoter       T7 promoter: promoter for bacteriophage T7 RNA polymerase
   6342..6366    +  protein_bind   lac operator: The lac repressor binds to the lac operator to inhibit transcription in E. coli. This inhibition can be relieved by adding lactose or isopropyl-β-D-thiogalactopyranoside (IPTG). lac repressor encoded by lacI
