[The description below was written by a language model from this plasmid's Addgene catalogue record and pLannotate feature annotations shown in this document.]
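Description:
NF2A-c001 is a bacterial expression plasmid built on the pNIC28-Bsa4 backbone, a pET-style T7 vector, carrying a fragment of human NF2 (merlin, also called schwannomin). The insert encodes the FERM domain, residues M1 to R338, and was introduced by ligation-independent cloning. According to the catalogue entry, it is fused at its N terminus to a hexahistidine tag followed by a TEV protease cleavage site, which allows affinity purification and later removal of the tag. The automated feature table does not annotate this N-terminal tag, although there is unannotated space between the ribosome binding site and the start of the NF2 match where it would lie. The table also picks up short His-tag and T7 gene 10-derived fragments downstream of the insert. These appear to be vector remnants, and the record does not indicate that they form part of the expressed protein.

Transcription is driven by a T7 promoter with an adjacent lac operator, followed by the T7 gene 10 ribosome binding site, and ends at a T7 terminator. A plasmid-borne lacI gene supplies the repressor, so expression is held off until induction with IPTG in a host that provides T7 RNA polymerase. The depositor notes use of a BL21(DE3) derivative carrying a rare-codon helper plasmid. The plasmid is selected with kanamycin through an aph(3')-Ia gene and replicates from a ColE1/pBR322-type origin. It is catalogued as high copy, though rop and bom elements are also present, along with an f1 origin and non-functional tetracycline-resistance fragments. The construct is intended for producing recombinant merlin FERM domain in E. coli; the record does not specify downstream applications.
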