Addgene plasmid #175472: NF2A-c001
Purpose: Protein expression in bacterial cells. FERM domain, M1-R338.
Depositing lab: Opher Gileadi. Depositing organization: University of Oxford.
Backbone
  Vector backbone: pNIC28-Bsa4
  Vector type: Bacterial Expression
Growth in bacteria
  Bacterial resistance: Kanamycin, 50 μg/mL
  Growth temperature: 37°C
  Growth strain: DH5alpha
  Copy number: High Copy
Gene/Insert
  Gene/Insert name: NF2 (alt name: ACN|BANF|SCH)
  Species: H. sapiens (human)
  Entrez Gene: NF2 (a.k.a. ACN, BANF, SCH, SWNV, merlin-1)
  Tag / fusion protein: His6-TEV (N terminal on insert)
  Cloning method: Ligation Independent Cloning
Terms and licenses: Academic/Nonprofit Terms; Industry Terms: Not Available to Industry
Depositor comments: Ligation-independent cloning 5' site GTACTTCCAATCCAT; 3' site TATCCACCTTTACT. Gileadi lab uses BL21(DE3)-R3-pRARE2 cells for expression.
How to cite: NF2A-c001 was a gift from Opher Gileadi (Addgene plasmid # 175472 ; http://n2t.net/addgene:175472 ; RRID:Addgene_175472)
