>Addgene plasmid #175472 | NF2A-c001 | depositor partial sequence | sequence record 340385 | Coding sequence (including tags)
CATATGCACCATCATCATCATCATTCTTCTGGTGTAGATCTGGGTACCGAGAACCTGTACTTCCAATCCA
TGGCCGGGGCCATCGCTTCCCGCATGAGCTTCAGCTCTCTCAAGAGGAAGCAACCCAAGACGTTCACCGT
GAGGATCGTCACCATGGACGCCGAGATGGAGTTCAATTGCGAGATGAAGTGGAAAGGGAAGGACCTCTTT
GATTTGGTGTGCCGGACTCTGGGGCTCCGAGAAACCTGGTTCTTTGGACTGCAGTACACAATCAAGGACA
CAGTGGCCTGGCTCAAAATAGACAAGAAGGTACTGGATCATGATGTTTCAAAGGAAGAACCAGTCACCTT
TCACTTCTTGGCCAAATTTTATCCTGAGAATGCTGAAGAGGAGCTGGTTCAGGAGATCACACAACATTTA
TTCTTCTTACAGGTAAAGAAGCAGATTTTAGATGAAAAGATCTACTGCCCTCCTGAGGCTTCTGTGCTCC
TGGCTTCTTACGCCGTCCAGGCCAAGTATGGTGACTACGACCCCAGTGTTCACAAGCGGGGATTTTTGGC
CCAAGAGGAATTGCTTCCAAAAAGGGTAATAAATCTGTATCAGATGACTCCGGAAATGTGGGAGGAGAGA
ATTACTGCTTGGTACGCAGAGCACCGAGGCCGAGCCAGGGATGAAGCTGAAATGGAATATCTGAAGATAG
CTCAGGACCTGGAGATGTACGGTGTGAACTACTTTGCAATCCGGAATAAAAAGGGCACAGAGCTGCTGCT
TGGAGTGGATGCCCTGGGGCTTCACATTTATGACCCTGAGAACAGACTGACCCCCAAGATCTCCTTCCCG
TGGAATGAAATCCGAAACATCTCGTACAGTGACAAGGAGTTTACTATTAAACCACTGGATAAGAAAATTG
ATGTCTTCAAGTTTAACTCCTCAAAGCTTCGTGTTAATAAGCTGATTCTCCAGCTATGTATCGGGAACCA
TGATCTATTTATGAGGAGAAGGAAAGCCGATTCTTTGGAAGTTCAGCAGATGAAAGCCCAGGCCAGGGAG
GAGAAGGCTAGAAAGCAGATGGAGCGGCAGCGCTGACAGTAAAGGTGGATA
